Addgene plasmid #35919: pcDNA-Wnt9B
Depositing lab: Marian Waterman. Depositing organization: University of California, Irvine. Publication: A uniform human Wnt expression library reveals a shared secretory pathway and unique signaling activities. Najdi R, Proffitt K, Sprowl S, Kaur S, Yu J, Covey TM, Virshup DM, Waterman ML. Differentiation. 2012 Sep;84(2):203-13. doi: 10.1016/j.diff.2012.06.004. Epub 2012 Jul 9. PubMed 22784633.
Backbone
  Vector backbone: pcDNA3.2/V5-DEST
  Backbone manufacturer: Invitrogen
  Backbone size w/o insert (bp): 7711
  Vector type: Mammalian Expression
Growth in bacteria
  Bacterial resistance: Ampicillin, 100 μg/mL
  Growth temperature: 37°C
  Growth strain: DH5alpha
  Copy number: High Copy
Gene/Insert
  Gene/Insert name: Wnt9B (alt name: Wnt9B)
  Species: H. sapiens (human)
  Insert size (bp): 1080
  Mutation: SNP Met106-->Thr
  Entrez Gene: WNT9B (a.k.a. WNT14B, WNT15)
  Promoter: CMV
  Cloning method: Restriction Enzyme
  Sequencing primers: 5′ T7-FWD; 3′ V5-Reverse
Terms and licenses: Academic/Nonprofit Terms; Industry Terms: Not Available to Industry
How to cite: pcDNA-Wnt9B was a gift from Marian Waterman (Addgene plasmid # 35919 ; http://n2t.net/addgene:35919 ; RRID:Addgene_35919)
