[The description below was written by a language model from this plasmid's Addgene catalogue record and pLannotate feature annotations shown in this document.]
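Description:
pcDNA-Wnt9B is a mammalian expression plasmid built on the Invitrogen pcDNA3.2/V5-DEST Gateway destination backbone and carrying the human WNT9B open reading frame (also known as WNT14B or WNT15). The record notes a single-nucleotide polymorphism that changes Met106 to Thr. It belongs to a uniform library of human Wnt expression constructs assembled to compare secretion and signalling activities across the family. In bacteria it replicates from a high-copy ColE1/pUC-type origin and is selected with ampicillin through the β-lactamase gene. An f1 origin is also present.

Expression of the roughly 1.1 kb insert is driven by the human cytomegalovirus immediate-early enhancer and promoter. A T7 promoter lies just upstream and can serve for in vitro transcription or as a sequencing primer site. The coding sequence is flanked by attB1 and attB2 sites. These are the footprint of Gateway recombination into the destination vector, although the catalogue lists the cloning method as restriction enzyme. A V5 epitope tag sequence follows attB2, and transcripts are terminated by the HSV thymidine kinase polyadenylation signal. The record does not state whether the insert retains its own stop codon or reads through into the V5 tag, so the tagging status of the protein cannot be assumed.

A separate cassette, with the SV40 early promoter driving the neomycin phosphotransferase gene and an SV40 poly(A) signal, allows G418 selection of stably transfected mammalian cells. The deposited full sequence is 6,611 nt. That is shorter than the listed empty backbone, as expected when the destination cassette is replaced by the insert. Short annotated fragments such as the HIV LTR, bGH poly(A), ble and lacI hits are most likely backbone remnants or annotation artefacts rather than functional elements.
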