Features (pLannotate 1.2.2; 23 found; start..end, strand, type, name):
     36..80      -  misc_feature   bom (fragment): basis of mobility region from pBR322
    235..614     +  enhancer       CMV enhancer: human cytomegalovirus immediate early enhancer
    615..818     +  promoter       CMV promoter: human cytomegalovirus (CMV) immediate early promoter
    814..847     +  LTR            5' LTR (truncated) (fragment): truncated 5' long terminal repeat (LTR) from HIV-1
    863..881     +  promoter       T7 promoter: promoter for bacteriophage T7 RNA polymerase
    911..935     +  protein_bind   attB1: mutant version of attB; recombination site for the Gateway® BP reaction BP Clonase™
    956..2026    +  CDS            WNT9B: WNT9B_HUMAN - Also known as WNT14B From Homo sapiens (Human).
   2051..2075    -  protein_bind   attB2: mutant version of attB; recombination site for the Gateway® BP reaction BP Clonase™
   2101..2142    +  CDS            V5 tag: epitope tag from simian virus 5
   2226..2274    +  polyA_signal   HSV TK poly(A) signal: herpes simplex virus thymidine kinase polyadenylation signal (Cole and Stacy, 1985)
   2365..2381    -  polyA_signal   bGH poly(A) signal (fragment): bovine growth hormone polyadenylation signal
   2476..2904    +  rep_origin     f1 ori (sequence partly withheld): f1 bacteriophage origin of replication; arrow indicates direction of (+) strand synthesis
   2918..3247    +  promoter       SV40 promoter: SV40 enhancer and early promoter
   3314..4105    +  CDS            neo: KKA2_KLEPN - Also known as kan, nptII. Experimental evidence at protein level: Swiss-Prot protein existence level 1. Resistance to kanamycin, neomycin, paromomycin, ribostamycin, butirosin and gentamicin B. From Klebsiella pneumoniae.
   4131..4289    +  CDS            ble (fragment): BLE_KLEPN - Experimental evidence at protein level: Swiss-Prot protein existence level 1. Binding protein with a strong affinity to the bleomycin family of antibiotics. Binds to CL990; an antimitotic-antibiotic compound. From Klebsiella pneumoniae.
   4284..4405    +  polyA_signal   SV40 poly(A) signal: SV40 polyadenylation signal
   4478..4494    -  protein_bind   lac operator: The lac repressor binds to the lac operator to inhibit transcription in E. coli. This inhibition can be relieved by adding lactose or isopropyl-β-D-thiogalactopyranoside (IPTG). lac repressor encoded by lacI
   4502..4532    -  promoter       lac promoter: promoter for the E. coli lac operon
   4547..4568    -  protein_bind   CAP binding site: CAP binding activates transcription in the presence of cAMP. E. coli catabolite activator protein
   4581..4673    -  CDS            lacI (fragment): lac repressor; lacI; The lac repressor binds to the lac operator to inhibit transcription in E. coli. This inhibition can be relieved by adding lactose or isopropyl-β-D-thiogalactopyranoside (IPTG).
   4856..5444    -  rep_origin     ori: high-copy-number ColE1/pMB1/pBR322/pUC origin of replication
   5615..6475    -  CDS            AmpR: β-lactamase; bla; confers resistance to ampicillin, carbenicillin, and related antibiotics
   6476..6580    -  promoter       AmpR promoter: bla
>Addgene plasmid #35919 | pcDNA-Wnt9B | depositor full sequence | sequence record 44185 | pcDNA-Wnt9B sequence 6611 bps
GACGGATCGGGAGATCTCCCGATCCCCTATGGTCGACTCTCAGTACAATCTGCTCTGATGCCGCATAGTT
AAGCCAGTATCTGCTCCCTGCTTGTGTGTTGGAGGTCGCTGAGTAGTGCGCGAGCAAAATTTAAGCTACA
ACAAGGCAAGGCTTGACCGACAATTGCATGAAGAATCTGCTTAGGGTTAGGCGTTTTGCGCTGCTTCGCG
ATGTACGGGCCAGATATACGCGTTGACATTGATTATTGACTAGTTATTAATAGTAATCAATTACGGGGTC
ATTAGTTCATAGCCCATATATGGAGTTCCGCGTTACATAACTTACGGTAAATGGCCCGCCTGGCTGACCG
CCCAACGACCCCCGCCCATTGACGTCAATAATGACGTATGTTCCCATAGTAACGCCAATAGGGACTTTCC
ATTGACGTCAATGGGTGGACTATTTACGGTAAACTGCCCACTTGGCAGTACATCAAGTGTATCATATGCC
AAGTACGCCCCCTATTGACGTCAATGACGGTAAATGGCCCGCCTGGCATTATGCCCAGTACATGACCTTA
TGGGACTTTCCTACTTGGCAGTACATCTACGTATTAGTCATCGCTATTACCATGGTGATGCGGTTTTGGC
AGTACATCAATGGGCGTGGATAGCGGTTTGACTCACGGGGATTTCCAAGTCTCCACCCCATTGACGTCAA
TGGGAGTTTGTTTTGGCACCAAAATCAACGGGACTTTCCAAAATGTCGTAACAACTCCGCCCCATTGACG
CAAATGGGCGGTAGGCGTGTACGGTGGGAGGTCTATATAAGCAGAGCTCTCTGGCTAACTAGAGAACCCA
CTGCTTACTGGCTTATCGAAATTAATACGACTCACTATAGGGAGACCCAAGCTGGCTAGTTAAGCTATCA
ACAAGTTTGTACAAAAAAGCAGGCTCCGCGGCCGCCCCCTTCACCATGCGCCCCCCGCCCGCGCTGGCCC
TGGCCGGGCTCTGCCTGCTGGCGCTGCCCGCCGCCGCCGCCTCCTACTTCGGCCTGACCGGGCGGGAAGT
CCTGACGCCCTTCCCAGGATTGGGCACTGCGGCAGCCCCGGCACAGGGCGGGGCCCACCTGAAGCAGTGT
GACCTGCTGAAGCTGTCCCGGCGGCAGAAGCAGCTCTGCCGGAGGGAGCCCGGCCTGGCTGAGACCCTGA
GGGATGCTGCGCACCTCGGCCTGCTTGAGTGCCAGTTTCAGTTCCGGCATGAGCGCTGGAACTGTAGCCT
GGAGGGCAGGACGGGCCTGCTCAAGAGAGGCTTCAAAGAGACAGCTTTCCTGTACGCGGTGTCCTCTGCC
GCCCTCACCCACACCCTGGCCCGGGCCTGCAGCGCTGGGCGCATGGAGCGCTGCACCTGTGATGACTCTC
CGGGGCTGGAGAGCCGGCAGGCCTGGCAGTGGGGCGTGTGCGGTGACAACCTCAAGTACAGCACCAAGTT
TCTGAGCAACTTCCTGGGGTCCAAGAGAGGAAACAAGGACCTGCGGGCACGGGCAGACGCCCACAATACC
CACGTGGGCATCAAGGCTGTGAAGAGTGGCCTCAGGACCACGTGTAAGTGCCATGGCGTATCAGGCTCCT
GTGCCGTGCGCACCTGCTGGAAGCAGCTCTCCCCGTTCCGTGAGACGGGCCAGGTGCTGAAACTGCGCTA
TGACTCGGCTGTCAAGGTGTCCAGTGCCACCAATGAGGCCTTGGGCCGCCTAGAGCTGTGGGCCCCTGCC
AGGCAGGGCAGCCTCACCAAAGGCCTGGCCCCAAGGTCTGGGGACCTGGTGTACATGGAGGACTCACCCA
GCTTCTGCCGGCCCAGCAAGTACTCACCTGGCACAGCAGGTAGGGTGTGCTCCCGGGAGGCCAGCTGCAG
CAGCCTGTGCTGCGGGCGGGGCTATGACACCCAGAGCCGCCTGGTGGCCTTCTCCTGCCACTGCCAGGTG
CAGTGGTGCTGCTACGTGGAGTGCCAGCAATGTGTGCAGGAGGAGCTTGTGTACACCTGCAAGCACTGAA
TTCTAAGGGTGGGCGCGCCGACCCAGCTTTCTTGTACAAAGTGGTTGATCTAGAGGGCCCGCGGTTCGAA
GGTAAGCCTATCCCTAACCCTCTCCTCGGTCTCGATTCTACGCGTACCGGTTAGTAATGAGTTTAAACGG
GGGAGGCTAACTGAAACACGGAAGGAGACAATACCGGAAGGAACCCGCGCTATGACGGCAATAAAAAGAC
AGAATAAAACGCACGGGTGTTGGGTCGTTTGTTCATAAACGCGGGGTTCGGTCCCAGGGCTGGCACTCTG
TCGATACCCCACCGAGACCCCATTGGGGCCAATACGCCCGCGTTTCTTCCTTTTCCCCACCCCACCCCCC
AAGTTCGGGTGAAGGCCCAGGGCTCGCAGCCAACGTCGGGGCGGCAGGCCCTGCCATAGCAGATCTGCGC
AGCTGGGGCTCTAGGGGGTATCCCC
[124 nt withheld, positions 2476-2599]
C
[32 nt withheld, positions 2601-2632]
CA
[57 nt withheld, positions 2635-2691]
A
[49 nt withheld, positions 2693-2741]
CCTTTGACGTTGGAGTCCACGTTCTTT
[37 nt withheld, positions 2769-2805]
ACCCTATCTCGGTCTATTCTTTTGATTTATAAGGGATTTTGGGGATTTCGGCCTATTGGTTAAAAAATGA
GCTGATTTAACAAAAATTTAACGCGAATTAATTCTGTGGAATGTGTGTCAGTTAGGGTGTGGAAAGTCCC
CAGGCTCCCCAGCAGGCAGAAGTATGCAAAGCATGCATCTCAATTAGTCAGCAACCAGGTGTGGAAAGTC
CCCAGGCTCCCCAGCAGGCAGAAGTATGCAAAGCATGCATCTCAATTAGTCAGCAACCATAGTCCCGCCC
CTAACTCCGCCCATCCCGCCCCTAACTCCGCCCAGTTCCGCCCATTCTCCGCCCCATGGCTGACTAATTT
TTTTTATTTATGCAGAGGCCGAGGCCGCCTCTGCCTCTGAGCTATTCCAGAAGTAGTGAGGAGGCTTTTT
TGGAGGCCTAGGCTTTTGCAAAAAGCTCCCGGGAGCTTGTATATCCATTTTCGGATCTGATCAAGAGACA
GGATGAGGATCGTTTCGCATGATTGAACAAGATGGATTGCACGCAGGTTCTCCGGCCGCTTGGGTGGAGA
GGCTATTCGGCTATGACTGGGCACAACAGACAATCGGCTGCTCTGATGCCGCCGTGTTCCGGCTGTCAGC
GCAGGGGCGCCCGGTTCTTTTTGTCAAGACCGACCTGTCCGGTGCCCTGAATGAACTGCAGGACGAGGCA
GCGCGGCTATCGTGGCTGGCCACGACGGGCGTTCCTTGCGCAGCTGTGCTCGACGTTGTCACTGAAGCGG
GAAGGGACTGGCTGCTATTGGGCGAAGTGCCGGGGCAGGATCTCCTGTCATCTCACCTTGCTCCTGCCGA
GAAAGTATCCATCATGGCTGATGCAATGCGGCGGCTGCATACGCTTGATCCGGCTACCTGCCCATTCGAC
CACCAAGCGAAACATCGCATCGAGCGAGCACGTACTCGGATGGAAGCCGGTCTTGTCGATCAGGATGATC
TGGACGAAGAGCATCAGGGGCTCGCGCCAGCCGAACTGTTCGCCAGGCTCAAGGCGCGCATGCCCGACGG
CGAGGATCTCGTCGTGACCCATGGCGATGCCTGCTTGCCGAATATCATGGTGGAAAATGGCCGCTTTTCT
GGATTCATCGACTGTGGCCGGCTGGGTGTGGCGGACCGCTATCAGGACATAGCGTTGGCTACCCGTGATA
TTGCTGAAGAGCTTGGCGGCGAATGGGCTGACCGCTTCCTCGTGCTTTACGGTATCGCCGCTCCCGATTC
GCAGCGCATCGCCTTCTATCGCCTTCTTGACGAGTTCTTCTGAGCGGGACTCTGGGGTTCGCGAAATGAC
CGACCAAGCGACGCCCAACCTGCCATCACGAGATTTCGATTCCACCGCCGCCTTCTATGAAAGGTTGGGC
TTCGGAATCGTTTTCCGGGACGCCGGCTGGATGATCCTCCAGCGCGGGGATCTCATGCTGGAGTTCTTCG
CCCACCCCAACTTGTTTATTGCAGCTTATAATGGTTACAAATAAAGCAATAGCATCACAAATTTCACAAA
TAAAGCATTTTTTTCACTGCATTCTAGTTGTGGTTTGTCCAAACTCATCAATGTATCTTATCATGTCTGT
ATACCGTCGACCTCTAGCTAGAGCTTGGCGTAATCATGGTCATAGCTGTTTCCTGTGTGAAATTGTTATC
CGCTCACAATTCCACACAACATACGAGCCGGAAGCATAAAGTGTAAAGCCTGGGGTGCCTAATGAGTGAG
CTAACTCACATTAATTGCGTTGCGCTCACTGCCCGCTTTCCAGTCGGGAAACCTGTCGTGCCAGCTGCAT
TAATGAATCGGCCAACGCGCGGGGAGAGGCGGTTTGCGTATTGGGCGCTCTTCCGCTTCCTCGCTCACTG
ACTCGCTGCGCTCGGTCGTTCGGCTGCGGCGAGCGGTATCAGCTCACTCAAAGGCGGTAATACGGTTATC
CACAGAATCAGGGGATAACGCAGGAAAGAACATGTGAGCAAAAGGCCAGCAAAAGGCCAGGAACCGTAAA
AAGGCCGCGTTGCTGGCGTTTTTCCATAGGCTCCGCCCCCCTGACGAGCATCACAAAAATCGACGCTCAA
GTCAGAGGTGGCGAAACCCGACAGGACTATAAAGATACCAGGCGTTTCCCCCTGGAAGCTCCCTCGTGCG
CTCTCCTGTTCCGACCCTGCCGCTTACCGGATACCTGTCCGCCTTTCTCCCTTCGGGAAGCGTGGCGCTT
TCTCAATGCTCACGCTGTAGGTATCTCAGTTCGGTGTAGGTCGTTCGCTCCAAGCTGGGCTGTGTGCACG
AACCCCCCGTTCAGCCCGACCGCTGCGCCTTATCCGGTAACTATCGTCTTGAGTCCAACCCGGTAAGACA
CGACTTATCGCCACTGGCAGCAGCCACTGGTAACAGGATTAGCAGAGCGAGGTATGTAGGCGGTGCTACA
GAGTTCTTGAAGTGGTGGCCTAACTACGGCTACACTAGAAGGACAGTATTTGGTATCTGCGCTCTGCTGA
AGCCAGTTACCTTCGGAAAAAGAGTTGGTAGCTCTTGATCCGGCAAACAAACCACCGCTGGTAGCGGTGG
TTTTTTTGTTTGCAAGCAGCAGATTACGCGCAGAAAAAAAGGATCTCAAGAAGATCCTTTGATCTTTTCT
ACGGGGTCTGACGCTCAGTGGAACGAAAACTCACGTTAAGGGATTTTGGTCATGAGATTATCAAAAAGGA
TCTTCACCTAGATCCTTTTAAATTAAAAATGAAGTTTTAAATCAATCTAAAGTATATATGAGTAAACTTG
GTCTGACAGTTACCAATGCTTAATCAGTGAGGCACCTATCTCAGCGATCTGTCTATTTCGTTCATCCATA
GTTGCCTGACTCCCCGTCGTGTAGATAACTACGATACGGGAGGGCTTACCATCTGGCCCCAGTGCTGCAA
TGATACCGCGAGACCCACGCTCACCGGCTCCAGATTTATCAGCAATAAACCAGCCAGCCGGAAGGGCCGA
GCGCAGAAGTGGTCCTGCAACTTTATCCGCCTCCATCCAGTCTATTAATTGTTGCCGGGAAGCTAGAGTA
AGTAGTTCGCCAGTTAATAGTTTGCGCAACGTTGTTGCCATTGCTACAGGCATCGTGGTGTCACGCTCGT
CGTTTGGTATGGCTTCATTCAGCTCCGGTTCCCAACGATCAAGGCGAGTTACATGATCCCCCATGTTGTG
CAAAAAAGCGGTTAGCTCCTTCGGTCCTCCGATCGTTGTCAGAAGTAAGTTGGCCGCAGTGTTATCACTC
ATGGTTATGGCAGCACTGCATAATTCTCTTACTGTCATGCCATCCGTAAGATGCTTTTCTGTGACTGGTG
AGTACTCAACCAAGTCATTCTGAGAATAGTGTATGCGGCGACCGAGTTGCTCTTGCCCGGCGTCAATACG
GGATAATACCGCGCCACATAGCAGAACTTTAAAAGTGCTCATCATTGGAAAACGTTCTTCGGGGCGAAAA
CTCTCAAGGATCTTACCGCTGTTGAGATCCAGTTCGATGTAACCCACTCGTGCACCCAACTGATCTTCAG
CATCTTTTACTTTCACCAGCGTTTCTGGGTGAGCAAAAACAGGAAGGCAAAATGCCGCAAAAAAGGGAAT
AAGGGCGACACGGAAATGTTGAATACTCATACTCTTCCTTTTTCAATATTATTGAAGCATTTATCAGGGT
TATTGTCTCATGAGCGGATACATATTTGAATGTATTTAGAAAAATAAACAAATAGGGGTTCCGCGCACAT
TTCCCCGAAAAGTGCCACCTGACGTC
