>Addgene plasmid #35919 | pcDNA-Wnt9B | addgene partial sequence | sequence record 45290 | TK-pA-R 5'-ttgtctccttccgtgtttca-3'
TCATTACTAACCGGTACGCGTAGAATCGAGACCGAGGAGAGGGTTAGGGATAGGCTTACCTTCGAACCGC
GGGCCCTCTAGATCAACCACTTTGTACAAGAAAGCTGGGTCGGCGCGCCCACCCTTAGAATTCAGTGCTT
GCAGGTGTACACAAGCTCCTCCTGCACACATTGCTGGCACTCCACGTAGCAGCACCACTGCACCTGGCAG
TGGCAGGAGAAGGCCACCAGGCGGCTCTGGGTGTCATAGCCCCGCCCGCAGCACAGGCTGCTGCAGCTGG
CCTCCCGGGAGCACACCCTACCTGCTGTGCCAGGTGAGTACTTGCTGGGCCGGCAGAAGCTGGGTGAGTC
CTCCATGTACACCAGGTCCCCAGACCTTGGGGCCAGGCCTTTGGTGAGGCTGCCCTGCCTGGCAGGGGCC
CACAGCTCTAGGCGGCCCAAGGCCTCATTGGTGGCACTGGACACCTTGACAGCCGAGTCATAGCGCAGTT
TCAGCACCTGGCCCGTCTCACGGAACGGGGAGAGCTGCTTCCAGCAGGTGCGCACGGCACAGGAGCCTGA
TACGCCATGGCACTTACACGTGGTCCTGAGGCCACTCTTCACAGCCTTGATGCCCACGTGGGTATTGTGG
GCGTCTGCCCGTGCCCGCAGGTCCTTGTTTCCTCTCTTGGACCCCAGGAAGTTGCTCAGAAACTTGGTGC
TGTACTTGAGGTTGTCACCGCACACGCCCCACTGCCAGGCCTGCCGGCTCTCCAGCCCCGGAGAGTCATC
ACAGGTGCAGCGCTCCATGCGCCCAGCGCTGCAGGCCCGGGCCAGGGTGTGGGTGAGGGCGGCAGAGGAC
ACCGCGTACAGGAAAGCTGTCTCTTTGAAGCCTCTCTTGAGCAGGCCCGTCCTGCCC
