>Addgene plasmid #35919 | pcDNA-Wnt9B | addgene partial sequence | sequence record 46368 | T7 5'-TAATACGACTCACTATAGGG-3'
AGTTTGTACAAAAAAGCAGGCTCCGCGGCCGCCCCCTTCACCATGCGCCCCCCGCCCGCGCTGGCCCTGG
CCGGGCTCTGCCTGCTGGCGCTGCCCGCCGCCGCCGCCTCCTACTTCGGCCTGACCGGGCGGGAAGTCCT
GACGCCCTTCCCAGGATTGGGCACTGCGGCAGCCCCGGCACAGGGCGGGGCCCACCTGAAGCAGTGTGAC
CTGCTGAAGCTGTCCCGGCGGCAGAAGCAGCTCTGCCGGAGGGAGCCCGGCCTGGCTGAGACCCTGAGGG
ATGCTGCGCACCTCGGCCTGCTTGAGTGCCAGTTTCAGTTCCGGCATGAGCGCTGGAACTGTAGCCTGGA
GGGCAGGACGGGCCTGCTCAAGAGAGGCTTCAAAGAGACAGCTTTCCTGTACGCGGTGTCCTCTGCCGCC
CTCACCCACACCCTGGCCCGGGCCTGCAGCGCTGGGCGCATGGAGCGCTGCACCTGTGATGACTCTCCGG
GGCTGGAGAGCCGGCAGGCCTGGCAGTGGGGCGTGTGCGGTGACAACCTCAAGTACAGCACCAAGTTTCT
GAGCAACTTCCTGGGGTCCAAGAGAGGAAACAAGGACCTGCGGGCACGGGCAGACGCCCACAATACCCAC
GTGGGCATCAAGGCTGTGAAGAGTGGC
